Addgene plasmid #232946: pCDH-3_Flag-YTHDF2-m(6)A-MUT (nonsense mutation of sgYTHDF2-1)
Purpose: Expresses the m6A-binding-deficient mutant of YTHDF2 with synonymous mutations for resistance against sgYTHDF2-1-mediated knockdown
Depositing lab: Jianjun Chen. Depositing organization: Beckman Research Institute of the City of Hope. Publication: YTHDF2 promotes ATP synthesis and immune evasion in B cell malignancies. Chen Z, Zeng C, Yang L, Che Y, Chen M, Sau L, Wang B, Zhou K, Chen Y, Qing Y, Shen C, Zhang T, Wunderlich M, Wu D, Li W, Wang K, Leung K, Sun M, Tang T, He X, Zhang L, Swaminathan S, Mulloy JC, Muschen M, Huang H, Weng H, Xiao G, Deng X, Chen J. Cell. 2024 Dec 12:S0092-8674(24)01324-2. doi: 10.1016/j.cell.2024.11.007. PubMed 39694037.
Backbone
  Vector backbone: pCDH
  Vector type: Lentiviral
Growth in bacteria
  Bacterial resistance: Ampicillin, 100 μg/mL
  Growth temperature: 37°C
  Growth strain: NEB Stable
  Copy number: High Copy
Gene/Insert
  Gene/Insert name: YTHDF2-m(6)A-MUT
  Species: H. sapiens (human)
  Mutation: 2 site mutation (W432A+W486A), synonymous mutation
  Entrez Gene: YTHDF2 (a.k.a. CAHL, DF2, HGRG8, NY-REN-2)
  Cloning method: Restriction Enzyme; 5′ cloning site Unknown (unknown if destroyed)
Terms and licenses: Academic/Nonprofit Terms; Industry Terms: Not Available to Industry
How to cite: pCDH-3_Flag-YTHDF2-m(6)A-MUT (nonsense mutation of sgYTHDF2-1) was a gift from Jianjun Chen (Addgene plasmid # 232946 ; http://n2t.net/addgene:232946 ; RRID:Addgene_232946)
