[The description below was written by a language model from this plasmid's Addgene catalogue record and pLannotate feature annotations shown in this document.]
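Description:
pCDH-3_Flag-YTHDF2-m(6)A-MUT is a 10,004 nt third-generation-style lentiviral expression plasmid built on the pCDH backbone. It delivers a tagged, m6A-binding-deficient form of human YTHDF2 into mammalian cells. In bacteria it is maintained through a high-copy ColE1/pUC-type origin and selected with ampicillin via the β-lactamase gene. The viral portion starts with an RSV promoter fused to a truncated HIV-1 5' LTR, which drives transcription of the genomic RNA in packaging cells. This is followed by the Ψ packaging signal with a gag fragment, the Rev response element for nuclear export of the unspliced RNA, and the cPPT/CTS. A WPRE sits upstream of the truncated 3' LTR to boost transcript levels, and an SV40 poly(A) signal and SV40 origin lie just outside the LTR.

Between the LTRs there are two expression units. A CMV promoter, with part of its enhancer, drives an N-terminal 3xFLAG tag followed by the YTHDF2 coding sequence. According to the record, this sequence carries the W432A and W486A substitutions, which abolish m6A binding. It also carries synonymous changes that make the transcript resistant to the sgYTHDF2-1 guide; the "nonsense mutation" in the plasmid name appears to refer to these silent changes. Downstream, an EF-1α core promoter combined with an HTLV-1 LTR segment drives copGFP and puromycin N-acetyltransferase, so transduced cells can be tracked by fluorescence and selected with puromycin. The element linking these two coding sequences is not annotated. The design suits rescue experiments in YTHDF2-depleted cells, testing whether a phenotype depends on the protein's m6A-reader activity. The associated work concerns B cell malignancies.
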