Features (pLannotate 1.2.2; 30 found; start..end, strand, type, name):
      6..232     +  promoter       RSV promoter: Rous sarcoma virus enhancer/promoter
    233..413     +  LTR            5' LTR (truncated): truncated 5' long terminal repeat (LTR) from HIV-1
    460..585     +  misc_feature   HIV-1 Ψ: packaging signal of human immunodeficiency virus type 1
    569..907     +  CDS            HIV-1 gag (fragment): gag protein from human immunodeficiency virus 1; gag
   1078..1311    +  misc_feature   RRE: The Rev response element (RRE) of HIV-1 allows for Rev-dependent mRNA export from the nucleus to the cytoplasm.
   1688..1788    +  CDS            Rev (fragment): human immunodeficiency virus 1 (HIV-1) Rev protein; rev; enhances nuclear export of unspliced and incompletely spliced viral mRNAs
   1807..1923    +  misc_feature   cPPT/CTS: central polypurine tract and central termination sequence of HIV-1
   1936..2012    +  enhancer       CMV enhancer (fragment): human cytomegalovirus immediate early enhancer
   2013..2216    +  promoter       CMV promoter: human cytomegalovirus (CMV) immediate early promoter
   2293..2355    +  CDS            3xFLAG: three tandem FLAG® epitope tags, followed by an enterokinase cleavage site
   2368..4101    +  CDS            YTHDF2: YTHD2_HUMAN - Also known as HGRG8 From Homo sapiens (Human).
   4146..4357    +  promoter       EF-1α core promoter: core promoter for human elongation factor EF-1α
   4370..4638    +  LTR            5' LTR (truncated): truncated 5' long terminal repeat (LTR) from human T-cell leukemia virus (HTLV) type 1
   4695..5359    +  CDS            CopGFP (fragment): green fluorescent protein 2 from Pontellina plumata, also known as ppluGFP2 (Shagin et al., 2004)
   5483..6082    +  CDS            PuroR: puromycin N-acetyltransferase; pac from Streptomyces alboniger; confers resistance to puromycin
   6083..6671    +  misc_feature   WPRE: woodchuck hepatitis virus posttranscriptional regulatory element
   6666..6773    +  CDS            nef (fragment): NEF_SIVS4 - Experimental evidence at protein level: Swiss-Prot protein existence level 1. Interferes with TCR signaling from the cell membrane. Interacts with CD247/TCRZ (TCR zeta chain) and exert potent down- regulation of cell surface TCR/CD3 complexes. From Simian immunodeficiency virus (isolate F236/smH4) (SIV-sm) (Simian immunodeficiency virus sooty mangabey monkey).
   6798..6978    +  LTR            5' LTR (truncated): truncated 5' long terminal repeat (LTR) from HIV-1
   7050..7171    +  polyA_signal   SV40 poly(A) signal: SV40 polyadenylation signal
   7211..7346    +  rep_origin     SV40 ori: SV40 origin of replication
   7403..7419    -  protein_bind   lac operator: The lac repressor binds to the lac operator to inhibit transcription in E. coli. This inhibition can be relieved by adding lactose or isopropyl-β-D-thiogalactopyranoside (IPTG). lac repressor encoded by lacI
   7427..7457    -  promoter       lac promoter: promoter for the E. coli lac operon
   7472..7493    -  protein_bind   CAP binding site: CAP binding activates transcription in the presence of cAMP. E. coli catabolite activator protein
   7506..7598    -  CDS            lacI (fragment): lac repressor; lacI; The lac repressor binds to the lac operator to inhibit transcription in E. coli. This inhibition can be relieved by adding lactose or isopropyl-β-D-thiogalactopyranoside (IPTG).
   7781..8369    -  rep_origin     ori: high-copy-number ColE1/pMB1/pBR322/pUC origin of replication
   8540..9400    -  CDS            AmpR: β-lactamase; bla; confers resistance to ampicillin, carbenicillin, and related antibiotics
   9401..9505    -  promoter       AmpR promoter: bla
   9600..9635    +  CDS            rop (fragment): Rop protein, which maintains plasmids at low copy number; rop
   9737..9836    +  misc_feature   bom (fragment): basis of mobility region from pBR322
   9842..9996    -  CDS            lacZα (fragment): LacZα fragment of β-galactosidase; lacZ fragment
>Addgene plasmid #232946 | pCDH-3_Flag-YTHDF2-m(6)A-MUT (nonsense mutation of sgYTHDF2-1) | addgene full sequence | sequence record 473041 | Addgene NGS Result
ACGCGTGTAGTCTTATGCAATACTCTTGTAGTCTTGCAACATGGTAACGATGAGTTAGCAACATGCCTTA
CAAGGAGAGAAAAAGCACCGTGCATGCCGATTGGTGGAAGTAAGGTGGTACGATCGTGCCTTATTAGGAA
GGCAACAGACGGGTCTGACATGGATTGGACGAACCACTGAATTGCCGCATTGCAGAGATATTGTATTTAA
GTGCCTAGCTCGATACATAAACGGGTCTCTCTGGTTAGACCAGATCTGAGCCTGGGAGCTCTCTGGCTAA
CTAGGGAACCCACTGCTTAAGCCTCAATAAAGCTTGCCTTGAGTGCTTCAAGTAGTGTGTGCCCGTCTGT
TGTGTGACTCTGGTAACTAGAGATCCCTCAGACCCTTTTAGTCAGTGTGGAAAATCTCTAGCAGTGGCGC
CCGAACAGGGACTTGAAAGCGAAAGGGAAACCAGAGGAGCTCTCTCGACGCAGGACTCGGCTTGCTGAAG
CGCGCACGGCAAGAGGCGAGGGGCGGCGACTGGTGAGTACGCCAAAAATTTTGACTAGCGGAGGCTAGAA
GGAGAGAGATGGGTGCGAGAGCGTCAGTATTAAGCGGGGGAGAATTAGATCGCGATGGGAAAAAATTCGG
TTAAGGCCAGGGGGAAAGAAAAAATATAAATTAAAACATATAGTATGGGCAAGCAGGGAGCTAGAACGAT
TCGCAGTTAATCCTGGCCTGTTAGAAACATCAGAAGGCTGTAGACAAATACTGGGACAGCTACAACCATC
CCTTCAGACAGGATCAGAAGAACTTAGATCATTATATAATACAGTAGCAACCCTCTATTGTGTGCATCAA
AGGATAGAGATAAAAGACACCAAGGAAGCTTTAGACAAGATAGAGGAAGAGCAAAACAAAAGTAAGACCA
CCGCACAGCAAGCGGCCACTGATCTTCAGACCTGGAGGAGGAGATATGAGGGACAATTGGAGAAGTGAAT
TATATAAATATAAAGTAGTAAAAATTGAACCATTAGGAGTAGCACCCACCAAGGCAAAGAGAAGAGTGGT
GCAGAGAGAAAAAAGAGCAGTGGGAATAGGAGCTTTGTTCCTTGGGTTCTTGGGAGCAGCAGGAAGCACT
ATGGGCGCAGCGTCAATGACGCTGACGGTACAGGCCAGACAATTATTGTCTGGTATAGTGCAGCAGCAGA
ACAATTTGCTGAGGGCTATTGAGGCGCAACAGCATCTGTTGCAACTCACAGTCTGGGGCATCAAGCAGCT
CCAGGCAAGAATCCTGGCTGTGGAAAGATACCTAAAGGATCAACAGCTCCTGGGGATTTGGGGTTGCTCT
GGAAAACTCATTTGCACCACTGCTGTGCCTTGGAATGCTAGTTGGAGTAATAAATCTCTGGAACAGATTT
GGAATCACACGACCTGGATGGAGTGGGACAGAGAAATTAACAATTACACAAGCTTAATACACTCCTTAAT
TGAAGAATCGCAAAACCAGCAAGAAAAGAATGAACAAGAATTATTGGAATTAGATAAATGGGCAAGTTTG
TGGAATTGGTTTAACATAACAAATTGGCTGTGGTATATAAAATTATTCATAATGATAGTAGGAGGCTTGG
TAGGTTTAAGAATAGTTTTTGCTGTACTTTCTATAGTGAATAGAGTTAGGCAGGGATATTCACCATTATC
GTTTCAGACCCACCTCCCAACCCCGAGGGGACCCGACAGGCCCGAAGGAATAGAAGAAGAAGGTGGAGAG
AGAGACAGAGACAGATCCATTCGATTAGTGAACGGATCTCGACGGTATCGGTTAACTTTTAAAAGAAAAG
GGGGGATTGGGGGGTACAGTGCAGGGGAAAGAATAGTAGACATAATAGCAACAGACATACAAACTAAAGA
ATTACAAAAACAAATTACAAAATTCAAAATTTTATCGATACTAGTATTATGCCCAGTACATGACCTTATG
GGACTTTCCTACTTGGCAGTACATCTACGTATTAGTCATCGCTATTACCATGGTGATGCGGTTTTGGCAG
TACATCAATGGGCGTGGATAGCGGTTTGACTCACGGGGATTTCCAAGTCTCCACCCCATTGACGTCAATG
GGAGTTTGTTTTGGCACCAAAATCAACGGGACTTTCCAAAATGTCGTAACAACTCCGCCCCATTGACGCA
AATGGGCGGTAGGCGTGTACGGTGGGAGGTTTATATAAGCAGAGCTCGTTTAGTGAACCGTCAGATCGCC
TGGAGACGCCATCCACGCTGTTTTGACCTCCATAGAAGATTCTAGAATGGATTACAAAGACCATGACGGT
GATTATAAAGATCATGACATCGACTACAAGGATGACGATGACAAGGCTAGCGAATTCTCGGCCAGCAGCC
TCTTGGAGCAGAGACCAAAAGGTCAAGGAAACAAAGTACAAAATGGATCTGTACATCAAAAGGATGGATT
AAACGATGATGATTTTGAACCTTACTTGAGTCCACAGGCAAGGCCCAATAATGCATATACTGCCATGTCA
GATTCCTACTTACCCAGTTACTACAGTCCCTCCATTGGCTTCTCCTATTCTTTGGGTGAAGCTGCTTGGT
CTACGGGGGGTGACACAGCCATGCCCTACTTAACTTCTTATGGACAGCTGAGCAACGGAGAGCCCCACTT
CCTACCAGATGCAATGTTTGGGCAACCAGGAGCCCTAGGTAGCACTCCATTTCTTGGTCAGCATGGTTTT
AATTTCTTTCCCAGTGGGATTGACTTCTCAGCATGGGGAAATAACAGTTCTCAGGGACAGTCTACTCAGA
GCTCTGGATATAGTAGCAATTATGCTTATGCACCTAGCTCCTTAGGTGGAGCCATGATTGATGGACAGTC
AGCTTTTGCCAATGAGACCCTCAATAAGGCTCCTGGCATGAATACTATAGACCAAGGGATGGCAGCACTG
AAGTTGGGTAGCACAGAAGTTGCAAGCAATGTTCCAAAAGTTGTAGGTTCTGCTGTTGGTAGCGGGTCCA
TTACTAGTAACATCGTGGCTTCCAATAGTTTGCCTCCAGCCACCATTGCTCCTCCAAAACCAGCATCTTG
GGCTGATATTGCTAGCAAGCCTGCAAAACAGCAACCTAAACTGAAGACCAAGAATGGCATTGCAGGGTCA
AGTCTTCCGCCACCCCCGATAAAGCATAACATGGATATTGGAACTTGGGATAACAAGGGTCCCGTTGCAA
AAGCCCCCTCACAGGCTTTGGTTCAGAATATAGGTCAGCCAACCCAGGGGTCTCCTCAGCCTGTAGGTCA
GCAGGCTAACAATAGCCCACCAGTGGCTCAGGCATCAGTAGGGCAACAGACACAGCCATTGCCTCCACCT
CCACCACAGCCTGCCCAGCTTTCAGTCCAGCAACAGGCAGCTCAGCCAACCCGCTGGGTGGCTCCACGCA
ATCGCGGAAGTGGGTTCGGTCATAATGGGGTGGATGGTAATGGAGTAGGACAGTCTCAGGCTGGTTCTGG
ATCTACTCCTTCAGAACCCCACCCAGTGTTGGAGAAGCTTCGGTCCATTAATAACTATAACCCCAAAGAT
TTTGACTGGAATCTGAAACATGGCCGGGTTTTCATCATTAAGAGCTACTCTGAGGACGATATTCACCGTT
CCATTAAGTATAATATTGCCTGCAGCACAGAGCATGGTAACAAGAGACTGGATGCTGCTTATCGTTCCAT
GAACGGGAAAGGCCCCGTTTACTTACTTTTCAGTGTCAACGGCAGTGGACACTTCTGTGGCGTGGCAGAA
ATGAAATCTGCTGTGGACTACAACACATGTGCAGGTGTGGCCTCCCAGGACAAATGGAAGGGTCGTTTTG
ATGTCAGGTGGATTTTTGTGAAGGACGTTCCCAATAGCCAACTGCGACACATTCGCCTAGAGAACAACGA
GAATAAACCAGTGACCAACTCTAGGGACACTCAGGAAGTGCCTCTGGAAAAGGCTAAGCAGGTGTTGAAA
ATTATAGCCAGCTACAAGCACACCACTTCCATTTTTGATGACTTCTCACACTATGAGAAACGCCAAGAGG
AAGAAGAAAGTGTTAAAAAGGAACGTCAAGGTCGTGGGAAATAAGCGGCCGCGAAGGATCTGCGATCGCT
CCGGTGCCCGTCAGTGGGCAGAGCGCACATCGCCCACAGTCCCCGAGAAGTTGGGGGGAGGGGTCGGCAA
TTGAACGGGTGCCTAGAGAAGGTGGCGCGGGGTAAACTGGGAAAGTGATGTCGTGTACTGGCTCCGCCTT
TTTCCCGAGGGTGGGGGAGAACCGTATATAAGTGCAGTAGTCGCCGTGAACGTTCTTTTTCGCAACGGGT
TTGCCGCCAGAACACAGCTGAAGCTTCGAGGGGCTCGCATCTCTCCTTCACGCGCCCGCCGCCCTACCTG
AGGCCGCCATCCACGCCGGTTGAGTCGCGTTCTGCCGCCTCCCGCCTGTGGTGCCTCCTGAACTGCGTCC
GCCGTCTAGGTAAGTTTAAAGCTCAGGTCGAGACCGGGCCTTTGTCCGGCGCTCCCTTGGAGCCTACCTA
GACTCAGCCGGCTCTCCACGCTTTGCCTGACCCTGCTTGCTCAACTCTACGTCTTTGTTTCGTTTTCTGT
TCTGCGCCGTTACAGATCCAAGCTGTGACCGGCGCCTACGCTAGACGCCACCATGGAGAGCGACGAGAGC
GGCCTGCCCGCCATGGAGATCGAGTGCCGCATCACCGGCACCCTGAACGGCGTGGAGTTCGAGCTGGTGG
GCGGCGGAGAGGGCACCCCCAAGCAGGGCCGCATGACCAACAAGATGAAGAGCACCAAAGGCGCCCTGAC
CTTCAGCCCCTACCTGCTGAGCCACGTGATGGGCTACGGCTTCTACCACTTCGGCACCTACCCCAGCGGC
TACGAGAACCCCTTCCTGCACGCCATCAACAACGGCGGCTACACCAACACCCGCATCGAGAAGTACGAGG
ACGGCGGCGTGCTGCACGTGAGCTTCAGCTACCGCTACGAGGCCGGCCGCGTGATCGGCGACTTCAAGGT
GGTGGGCACCGGCTTCCCCGAGGACAGCGTGATCTTCACCGACAAGATCATCCGCAGCAACGCCACCGTG
GAGCACCTGCACCCCATGGGCGATAACGTGCTGGTGGGCAGCTTCGCCCGCACCTTCAGCCTGCGCGACG
GCGGCTACTACAGCTTCGTGGTGGACAGCCACATGCACTTCAAGAGCGCCATCCACCCCAGCATCCTGCA
GAACGGGGGCCCCATGTTCGCCTTCCGCCGCGTGGAGGAGCTGCACAGCAACACCGAGCTGGGCATCGTG
GAGTACCAGCACGCCTTCAAGACCCCCATCGCCTTCGCCAGATCCCGCGCTCAGTCGTCCAATTCTGCCG
TGGACGGCACCGCCGGACCCGGCTCCACCGGATCTCGCGAGGGCAGAGGAAGTCTTCTAACATGCGGTGA
CGTGGAGGAGAATCCCGGCCCTATGACCGAGTACAAGCCCACGGTGCGCCTCGCCACCCGCGACGACGTC
CCCAGGGCCGTACGCACCCTCGCCGCCGCGTTCGCCGACTACCCCGCCACGCGCCACACCGTCGATCCGG
ACCGCCACATCGAGCGGGTCACCGAGCTGCAAGAACTCTTCCTCACGCGCGTCGGGCTCGACATCGGCAA
GGTGTGGGTCGCGGACGACGGCGCCGCGGTGGCGGTCTGGACCACGCCGGAGAGCGTCGAAGCGGGGGCG
GTGTTCGCCGAGATCGGCCCGCGCATGGCCGAGTTGAGCGGTTCCCGGCTGGCCGCGCAGCAACAGATGG
AAGGCCTCCTGGCGCCGCACCGGCCCAAGGAGCCCGCGTGGTTCCTGGCCACCGTCGGCGTCTCGCCCGA
CCACCAGGGCAAGGGTCTGGGCAGCGCCGTCGTGCTCCCCGGAGTGGAGGCGGCCGAGCGCGCCGGGGTG
CCCGCCTTCCTGGAGACCTCCGCGCCCCGCAACCTCCCCTTCTACGAGCGGCTCGGCTTCACCGTCACCG
CCGACGTCGAGGTGCCCGAAGGACCGCGCACCTGGTGCATGACCCGCAAGCCCGGTGCCTGAAATCAACC
TCTGGATTACAAAATTTGTGAAAGATTGACTGGTATTCTTAACTATGTTGCTCCTTTTACGCTATGTGGA
TACGCTGCTTTAATGCCTTTGTATCATGCTATTGCTTCCCGTATGGCTTTCATTTTCTCCTCCTTGTATA
AATCCTGGTTGCTGTCTCTTTATGAGGAGTTGTGGCCCGTTGTCAGGCAACGTGGCGTGGTGTGCACTGT
GTTTGCTGACGCAACCCCCACTGGTTGGGGCATTGCCACCACCTGTCAGCTCCTTTCCGGGACTTTCGCT
TTCCCCCTCCCTATTGCCACGGCGGAACTCATCGCCGCCTGCCTTGCCCGCTGCTGGACAGGGGCTCGGC
TGTTGGGCACTGACAATTCCGTGGTGTTGTCGGGGAAATCATCGTCCTTTCCTTGGCTGCTCGCCTGTGT
TGCCACCTGGATTCTGCGCGGGACGTCCTTCTGCTACGTCCCTTCGGCCCTCAATCCAGCGGACCTTCCT
TCCCGCGGCCTGCTGCCGGCTCTGCGGCCTCTTCCGCGTCTCCGCCTTCGCCCTCAGACGAGTCGGATCT
CCCTTTGGGCCGCCTCCCCGCCTGGTACCTTTAAGACCAATGACTTACAAGGCAGCTGTAGATCTTAGCC
ACTTTTTAAAAGAAAAGGGGGGACTGGAAGGGCTAATTCACTCCCAACGAAGATAAGATCTGCTTTTTGC
TTGTACTGGGTCTCTCTGGTTAGACCAGATCTGAGCCTGGGAGCTCTCTGGCTAACTAGGGAACCCACTG
CTTAAGCCTCAATAAAGCTTGCCTTGAGTGCTTCAAGTAGTGTGTGCCCGTCTGTTGTGTGACTCTGGTA
ACTAGAGATCCCTCAGACCCTTTTAGTCAGTGTGGAAAATCTCTAGCAGTAGTAGTTCATGTCATCTTAT
TATTCAGTATTTATAACTTGCAAAGAAATGAATATCAGAGAGTGAGAGGAACTTGTTTATTGCAGCTTAT
AATGGTTACAAATAAAGCAATAGCATCACAAATTTCACAAATAAAGCATTTTTTTCACTGCATTCTAGTT
GTGGTTTGTCCAAACTCATCAATGTATCTTATCATGTCTGGCTCTAGCTATCCCGCCCCTAACTCCGCCC
ATCCCGCCCCTAACTCCGCCCAGTTCCGCCCATTCTCCGCCCCATGGCTGACTAATTTTTTTTATTTATG
CAGAGGCCGAGGCCGCCTCGGCCTCTGAGCTATTCCAGAAGTAGTGAGGAGGCTTTTTTGGAGGCCTAGA
CTTTTGCAGAGACCAAATTCGTAATCATGTCATAGCTGTTTCCTGTGTGAAATTGTTATCCGCTCACAAT
TCCACACAACATACGAGCCGGAAGCATAAAGTGTAAAGCCTGGGGTGCCTAATGAGTGAGCTAACTCACA
TTAATTGCGTTGCGCTCACTGCCCGCTTTCCAGTCGGGAAACCTGTCGTGCCAGCTGCATTAATGAATCG
GCCAACGCGCGGGGAGAGGCGGTTTGCGTATTGGGCGCTCTTCCGCTTCCTCGCTCACTGACTCGCTGCG
CTCGGTCGTTCGGCTGCGGCGAGCGGTATCAGCTCACTCAAAGGCGGTAATACGGTTATCCACAGAATCA
GGGGATAACGCAGGAAAGAACATGTGAGCAAAAGGCCAGCAAAAGGCCAGGAACCGTAAAAAGGCCGCGT
TGCTGGCGTTTTTCCATAGGCTCCGCCCCCCTGACGAGCATCACAAAAATCGACGCTCAAGTCAGAGGTG
GCGAAACCCGACAGGACTATAAAGATACCAGGCGTTTCCCCCTGGAAGCTCCCTCGTGCGCTCTCCTGTT
CCGACCCTGCCGCTTACCGGATACCTGTCCGCCTTTCTCCCTTCGGGAAGCGTGGCGCTTTCTCATAGCT
CACGCTGTAGGTATCTCAGTTCGGTGTAGGTCGTTCGCTCCAAGCTGGGCTGTGTGCACGAACCCCCCGT
TCAGCCCGACCGCTGCGCCTTATCCGGTAACTATCGTCTTGAGTCCAACCCGGTAAGACACGACTTATCG
CCACTGGCAGCAGCCACTGGTAACAGGATTAGCAGAGCGAGGTATGTAGGCGGTGCTACAGAGTTCTTGA
AGTGGTGGCCTAACTACGGCTACACTAGAAGAACAGTATTTGGTATCTGCGCTCTGCTGAAGCCAGTTAC
CTTCGGAAAAAGAGTTGGTAGCTCTTGATCCGGCAAACAAACCACCGCTGGTAGCGGTGGTTTTTTTGTT
TGCAAGCAGCAGATTACGCGCAGAAAAAAAGGATCTCAAGAAGATCCTTTGATCTTTTCTACGGGGTCTG
ACGCTCAGTGGAACGAAAACTCACGTTAAGGGATTTTGGTCATGAGATTATCAAAAAGGATCTTCACCTA
GATCCTTTTAAATTAAAAATGAAGTTTTAAATCAATCTAAAGTATATATGAGTAAACTTGGTCTGACAGT
TACCAATGCTTAATCAGTGAGGCACCTATCTCAGCGATCTGTCTATTTCGTTCATCCATAGTTGCCTGAC
TCCCCGTCGTGTAGATAACTACGATACGGGAGGGCTTACCATCTGGCCCCAGTGCTGCAATGATACCGCG
AGACCCACGCTCACCGGCTCCAGATTTATCAGCAATAAACCAGCCAGCCGGAAGGGCCGAGCGCAGAAGT
GGTCCTGCAACTTTATCCGCCTCCATCCAGTCTATTAATTGTTGCCGGGAAGCTAGAGTAAGTAGTTCGC
CAGTTAATAGTTTGCGCAACGTTGTTGCCATTGCTACAGGCATCGTGGTGTCACGCTCGTCGTTTGGTAT
GGCTTCATTCAGCTCCGGTTCCCAACGATCAAGGCGAGTTACATGATCCCCCATGTTGTGCAAAAAAGCG
GTTAGCTCCTTCGGTCCTCCGATCGTTGTCAGAAGTAAGTTGGCCGCAGTGTTATCACTCATGGTTATGG
CAGCACTGCATAATTCTCTTACTGTCATGCCATCCGTAAGATGCTTTTCTGTGACTGGTGAGTACTCAAC
CAAGTCATTCTGAGAATAGTGTATGCGGCGACCGAGTTGCTCTTGCCCGGCGTCAATACGGGATAATACC
GCGCCACATAGCAGAACTTTAAAAGTGCTCATCATTGGAAAACGTTCTTCGGGGCGAAAACTCTCAAGGA
TCTTACCGCTGTTGAGATCCAGTTCGATGTAACCCACTCGTGCACCCAACTGATCTTCAGCATCTTTTAC
TTTCACCAGCGTTTCTGGGTGAGCAAAAACAGGAAGGCAAAATGCCGCAAAAAAGGGAATAAGGGCGACA
CGGAAATGTTGAATACTCATACTCTTCCTTTTTCAATATTATTGAAGCATTTATCAGGGTTATTGTCTCA
TGAGCGGATACATATTTGAATGTATTTAGAAAAATAAACAAATAGGGGTTCCGCGCACATTTCCCCGAAA
AGTGCCACCTGACGTCTAAGAAACCATTATTATCATGACATTAACCTATAAAAATAGGCGTATCACGAGG
CCCTTTCGTCTCGCGCGTTTCGGTGATGACGGTGAAAACCTCTGACACATGCAGCTCCCGGAGACGGTCA
CAGCTTGTCTGTAAGCGGATGCCGGGAGCAGACAAGCCCGTCAGGGCGCGTCAGCGGGTGTTGGCGGGTG
TCGGGGCTGGCTTAACTATGCGGCATCAGAGCAGATTGTACTGAGAGTGCACCATATGCGGTGTGAAATA
CCGCACAGATGCGTAAGGAGAAAATACCGCATCAGGCGCCATTCGCCATTCAGGCTGCGCAACTGTTGGG
AAGGGCGATCGGTGCGGGCCTCTTCGCTATTACGCCAGCTGGCGAAAGGGGGATGTGCTGCAAGGCGATT
AAGTTGGGTAACGCCAGGGTTTTCCCAGTCACGACGTTGTAAAACGACGGCCAGTGCCAAGCTG
